Addgene plasmid #27561: pcDNA-HA-UBE2L3
Depositing lab: Shao-Cong Sun. Depositing organization: Pennsylvania State University, College of Medicine.
Backbone
  Vector backbone: pcDNA
  Backbone size w/o insert (bp): 5400
  Vector type: Mammalian Expression
Growth in bacteria
  Bacterial resistance: Ampicillin, 100 μg/mL
  Growth temperature: 37°C
  Growth strain: DH5alpha
  Copy number: High Copy
Gene/Insert
  Gene/Insert name: UBE2L3 (alt names: UBCH7; ubiquitin-conjugating enzyme E2L 3)
  Species: H. sapiens (human)
  Entrez Gene: UBE2L3 (a.k.a. E2-F1, L-UBC, UBCH7, UbcM4)
  Tag / fusion protein: HA (N terminal on insert)
  Cloning method: Restriction Enzyme
  Sequencing primers: 5′ T7; 3′ BGH-Rev
Terms and licenses: Academic/Nonprofit Terms; Industry Terms: Not Available to Industry
How to cite: pcDNA-HA-UBE2L3 was a gift from Shao-Cong Sun (Addgene plasmid # 27561 ; http://n2t.net/addgene:27561 ; RRID:Addgene_27561)
