[The description below was written by a language model from this plasmid's Addgene catalogue record and pLannotate feature annotations shown in this document.]
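Description:
pcDNA-HA-UBE2L3 is a mammalian expression plasmid built on a pcDNA backbone (about 5.4 kb without insert; the sequenced record is 5,895 nt) that encodes human UBE2L3, also known as UBCH7, with an N-terminal HA epitope tag. It is propagated in E. coli as a high-copy plasmid through a ColE1/pUC-type origin and selected with ampicillin via the β-lactamase gene and its own promoter. An f1 phage origin is also present, along with small lac promoter/operator remnants and other fragmentary matches (a short stretch annotated as HIV-1 LTR, a bom fragment, a ble fragment) that appear to be backbone leftovers or short similarity hits rather than functional parts.

The expression cassette uses the human cytomegalovirus immediate-early enhancer and promoter to drive the HA-UBE2L3 open reading frame, with the bovine growth hormone polyadenylation signal terminating the transcript. The tag is annotated as a 24-nt fragment of a 3xHA element, consistent with a single HA copy as the catalogue entry indicates. T7 and SP6 phage promoters flank the insert, which can serve for in vitro transcription or as sequencing primer sites. A separate SV40 early promoter drives the neomycin phosphotransferase gene followed by the SV40 poly(A) signal, allowing G418 selection of stably transfected mammalian cells.

UBE2L3 is an E2 ubiquitin-conjugating enzyme that works with HECT-type and RBR-family E3 ligases. The record does not state a specific purpose, but the design suits transient or stable overexpression of the enzyme in mammalian cells, with the HA tag enabling detection or immunoprecipitation in studies of ubiquitination.
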