Features (pLannotate 1.2.2; 22 found; start..end, strand, type, name):
    170..499     +  promoter       SV40 promoter: SV40 enhancer and early promoter
    566..1357    +  CDS            neo: KKA2_KLEPN - Also known as kan, nptII. Experimental evidence at protein level: Swiss-Prot protein existence level 1. Resistance to kanamycin, neomycin, paromomycin, ribostamycin, butirosin and gentamicin B. From Klebsiella pneumoniae.
   1381..1539    +  CDS            ble (fragment): BLE_KLEPN - Experimental evidence at protein level: Swiss-Prot protein existence level 1. Binding protein with a strong affinity to the bleomycin family of antibiotics. Binds to CL990; an antimitotic-antibiotic compound. From Klebsiella pneumoniae.
   1534..1655    +  polyA_signal   SV40 poly(A) signal: SV40 polyadenylation signal
   1728..1744    -  protein_bind   lac operator: The lac repressor binds to the lac operator to inhibit transcription in E. coli. This inhibition can be relieved by adding lactose or isopropyl-β-D-thiogalactopyranoside (IPTG). lac repressor encoded by lacI
   1752..1782    -  promoter       lac promoter: promoter for the E. coli lac operon
   1797..1818    -  protein_bind   CAP binding site: CAP binding activates transcription in the presence of cAMP. E. coli catabolite activator protein
   1831..1923    -  CDS            lacI (fragment): lac repressor; lacI; The lac repressor binds to the lac operator to inhibit transcription in E. coli. This inhibition can be relieved by adding lactose or isopropyl-β-D-thiogalactopyranoside (IPTG).
   2106..2694    -  rep_origin     ori: high-copy-number ColE1/pMB1/pBR322/pUC origin of replication
   2865..3725    -  CDS            AmpR: β-lactamase; bla; confers resistance to ampicillin, carbenicillin, and related antibiotics
   3726..3830    -  promoter       AmpR promoter: bla
   3889..3941    -  misc_feature   bom (fragment): basis of mobility region from pBR322
   4096..4475    +  enhancer       CMV enhancer: human cytomegalovirus immediate early enhancer
   4476..4679    +  promoter       CMV promoter: human cytomegalovirus (CMV) immediate early promoter
   4675..4708    +  LTR            5' LTR (truncated) (fragment): truncated 5' long terminal repeat (LTR) from HIV-1
   4724..4742    +  promoter       T7 promoter: promoter for bacteriophage T7 RNA polymerase
   4783..4806    +  CDS            3xHA (fragment): three tandem HA epitope tags
   4829..5290    +  CDS            UBE2L3 (sequence withheld): UB2L3_HUMAN - Also known as UBCE7, UBCH7. Experimental evidence at protein level: Swiss-Prot protein existence level 1. Ubiquitin-conjugating enzyme E2 that specifically acts with HECT-type and RBR family E3 ubiquitin-protein ligases. Does not function with most RING-containing E3 ubiquitin-protein ligases because it lacks intrinsic E3-independent reactivity with lysine: in contrast, it has activity with the RBR family E3 enzymes, such as PRKN and ARIH1, that function like RING-HECT hybrids. Accepts ubiquitin from the E1 complex and catalyzes its covalent attachment to other proteins. In vitro
   5309..5327    -  promoter       SP6 promoter: promoter for bacteriophage SP6 RNA polymerase
   5353..5577    +  polyA_signal   bGH poly(A) signal: bovine growth hormone polyadenylation signal
   5581..5602    +  promoter       SV40 promoter (fragment): SV40 enhancer and early promoter
   5623..156     +  rep_origin     f1 ori (across the origin) (sequence partly withheld): f1 bacteriophage origin of replication; arrow indicates direction of (+) strand synthesis
>Addgene plasmid #27561 | pcDNA-HA-UBE2L3 | addgene full sequence | sequence record 425611 | Addgene NGS Result
CGTTGGAGTCCACGTTCTTT
[37 nt withheld, positions 21-57]
ACCCTATCTCGGTCTATTCTTTTGATTTATAAGGGATTTTGCCGATTTCGGCCTATTGGTTAAAAAATGA
GCTGATTTAACAAAAATTTAACGCGAATTAATTCTGTGGAATGTGTGTCAGTTAGGGTGTGGAAAGTCCC
CAGGCTCCCCAGCAGGCAGAAGTATGCAAAGCATGCATCTCAATTAGTCAGCAACCAGGTGTGGAAAGTC
CCCAGGCTCCCCAGCAGGCAGAAGTATGCAAAGCATGCATCTCAATTAGTCAGCAACCATAGTCCCGCCC
CTAACTCCGCCCATCCCGCCCCTAACTCCGCCCAGTTCCGCCCATTCTCCGCCCCATGGCTGACTAATTT
TTTTTATTTATGCAGAGGCCGAGGCCGCCTCTGCCTCTGAGCTATTCCAGAAGTAGTGAGGAGGCTTTTT
TGGAGGCCTAGGCTTTTGCAAAAAGCTCCCGGGAGCTTGTATATCCATTTTCGGATCTGATCAAGAGACA
GGATGAGGATCGTTTCGCATGATTGAACAAGATGGATTGCACGCAGGTTCTCCGGCCGCTTGGGTGGAGA
GGCTATTCGGCTATGACTGGGCACAACAGACAATCGGCTGCTCTGATGCCGCCGTGTTCCGGCTGTCAGC
GCAGGGGCGCCCGGTTCTTTTTGTCAAGACCGACCTGTCCGGTGCCCTGAATGAACTGCAGGACGAGGCA
GCGCGGCTATCGTGGCTGGCCACGACGGGCGTTCCTTGCGCAGCTGTGCTCGACGTTGTCACTGAAGCGG
GAAGGGACTGGCTGCTATTGGGCGAAGTGCCGGGGCAGGATCTCCTGTCATCTCACCTTGCTCCTGCCGA
GAAAGTATCCATCATGGCTGATGCAATGCGGCGGCTGCATACGCTTGATCCGGCTACCTGCCCATTCGAC
CACCAAGCGAAACATCGCATCGAGCGAGCACGTACTCGGATGGAAGCCGGTCTTGTCGATCAGGATGATC
TGGACGAAGAGCATCAGGGGCTCGCGCCAGCCGAACTGTTCGCCAGGCTCAAGGCGCGCATGCCCGACGG
CGAGGATCTCGTCGTGACCCATGGCGATGCCTGCTTGCCGAATATCATGGTGGAAAATGGCCGCTTTTCT
GGATTCATCGACTGTGGCCGGCTGGGTGTGGCGGACCGCTATCAGGACATAGCGTTGGCTACCCGTGATA
TTGCTGAAGAGCTTGGCGGCGAATGGGCTGACCGCTTCCTCGTGCTTTACGGTATCGCCGCTCCCGATTC
GCAGCGCATCGCCTTCTATCGCCTTCTTGACGAGTTCTTCTGAGCGGGACTCTGGGGTTCGAAATGACCG
ACCAAGCGACGCCCAACCTGCCATCACGAGATTTCGATTCCACCGCCGCCTTCTATGAAAGGTTGGGCTT
CGGAATCGTTTTCCGGGACGCCGGCTGGATGATCCTCCAGCGCGGGGATCTCATGCTGGAGTTCTTCGCC
CACCCCAACTTGTTTATTGCAGCTTATAATGGTTACAAATAAAGCAATAGCATCACAAATTTCACAAATA
AAGCATTTTTTTCACTGCATTCTAGTTGTGGTTTGTCCAAACTCATCAATGTATCTTATCATGTCTGTAT
ACCGTCGACCTCTAGCTAGAGCTTGGCGTAATCATGGTCATAGCTGTTTCCTGTGTGAAATTGTTATCCG
CTCACAATTCCACACAACATACGAGCCGGAAGCATAAAGTGTAAAGCCTGGGGTGCCTAATGAGTGAGCT
AACTCACATTAATTGCGTTGCGCTCACTGCCCGCTTTCCAGTCGGGAAACCTGTCGTGCCAGCTGCATTA
ATGAATCGGCCAACGCGCGGGGAGAGGCGGTTTGCGTATTGGGCGCTCTTCCGCTTCCTCGCTCACTGAC
TCGCTGCGCTCGGTCGTTCGGCTGCGGCGAGCGGTATCAGCTCACTCAAAGGCGGTAATACGGTTATCCA
CAGAATCAGGGGATAACGCAGGAAAGAACATGTGAGCAAAAGGCCAGCAAAAGGCCAGGAACCGTAAAAA
GGCCGCGTTGCTGGCGTTTTTCCATAGGCTCCGCCCCCCTGACGAGCATCACAAAAATCGACGCTCAAGT
CAGAGGTGGCGAAACCCGACAGGACTATAAAGATACCAGGCGTTTCCCCCTGGAAGCTCCCTCGTGCGCT
CTCCTGTTCCGACCCTGCCGCTTACCGGATACCTGTCCGCCTTTCTCCCTTCGGGAAGCGTGGCGCTTTC
TCATAGCTCACGCTGTAGGTATCTCAGTTCGGTGTAGGTCGTTCGCTCCAAGCTGGGCTGTGTGCACGAA
CCCCCCGTTCAGCCCGACCGCTGCGCCTTATCCGGTAACTATCGTCTTGAGTCCAACCCGGTAAGACACG
ACTTATCGCCACTGGCAGCAGCCACTGGTAACAGGATTAGCAGAGCGAGGTATGTAGGCGGTGCTACAGA
GTTCTTGAAGTGGTGGCCTAACTACGGCTACACTAGAAGAACAGTATTTGGTATCTGCGCTCTGCTGAAG
CCAGTTACCTTCGGAAAAAGAGTTGGTAGCTCTTGATCCGGCAAACAAACCACCGCTGGTAGCGGTGGTT
TTTTTGTTTGCAAGCAGCAGATTACGCGCAGAAAAAAAGGATCTCAAGAAGATCCTTTGATCTTTTCTAC
GGGGTCTGACGCTCAGTGGAACGAAAACTCACGTTAAGGGATTTTGGTCATGAGATTATCAAAAAGGATC
TTCACCTAGATCCTTTTAAATTAAAAATGAAGTTTTAAATCAATCTAAAGTATATATGAGTAAACTTGGT
CTGACAGTTACCAATGCTTAATCAGTGAGGCACCTATCTCAGCGATCTGTCTATTTCGTTCATCCATAGT
TGCCTGACTCCCCGTCGTGTAGATAACTACGATACGGGAGGGCTTACCATCTGGCCCCAGTGCTGCAATG
ATACCGCGAGACCCACGCTCACCGGCTCCAGATTTATCAGCAATAAACCAGCCAGCCGGAAGGGCCGAGC
GCAGAAGTGGTCCTGCAACTTTATCCGCCTCCATCCAGTCTATTAATTGTTGCCGGGAAGCTAGAGTAAG
TAGTTCGCCAGTTAATAGTTTGCGCAACGTTGTTGCCATTGCTACAGGCATCGTGGTGTCACGCTCGTCG
TTTGGTATGGCTTCATTCAGCTCCGGTTCCCAACGATCAAGGCGAGTTACATGATCCCCCATGTTGTGCA
AAAAAGCGGTTAGCTCCTTCGGTCCTCCGATCGTTGTCAGAAGTAAGTTGGCCGCAGTGTTATCACTCAT
GGTTATGGCAGCACTGCATAATTCTCTTACTGTCATGCCATCCGTAAGATGCTTTTCTGTGACTGGTGAG
TACTCAACCAAGTCATTCTGAGAATAGTGTATGCGGCGACCGAGTTGCTCTTGCCCGGCGTCAATACGGG
ATAATACCGCGCCACATAGCAGAACTTTAAAAGTGCTCATCATTGGAAAACGTTCTTCGGGGCGAAAACT
CTCAAGGATCTTACCGCTGTTGAGATCCAGTTCGATGTAACCCACTCGTGCACCCAACTGATCTTCAGCA
TCTTTTACTTTCACCAGCGTTTCTGGGTGAGCAAAAACAGGAAGGCAAAATGCCGCAAAAAAGGGAATAA
GGGCGACACGGAAATGTTGAATACTCATACTCTTCCTTTTTCAATATTATTGAAGCATTTATCAGGGTTA
TTGTCTCATGAGCGGATACATATTTGAATGTATTTAGAAAAATAAACAAATAGGGGTTCCGCGCACATTT
CCCCGAAAAGTGCCACCTGACGTCGACGGATCGGGAGATCTCCCGATCCCCTATGGTGCACTCTCAGTAC
AATCTGCTCTGATGCCGCATAGTTAAGCCAGTATCTGCTCCCTGCTTGTGTGTTGGAGGTCGCTGAGTAG
TGCGCGAGCAAAATTTAAGCTACAACAAGGCAAGGCTTGACCGACAATTGCATGAAGAATCTGCTTAGGG
TTAGGCGTTTTGCGCTGCTTCGCGATGTACGGGCCAGATATACGCGTTGACATTGATTATTGACTAGTTA
TTAATAGTAATCAATTACGGGGTCATTAGTTCATAGCCCATATATGGAGTTCCGCGTTACATAACTTACG
GTAAATGGCCCGCCTGGCTGACCGCCCAACGACCCCCGCCCATTGACGTCAATAATGACGTATGTTCCCA
TAGTAACGCCAATAGGGACTTTCCATTGACGTCAATGGGTGGAGTATTTACGGTAAACTGCCCACTTGGC
AGTACATCAAGTGTATCATATGCCAAGTACGCCCCCTATTGACGTCAATGACGGTAAATGGCCCGCCTGG
CATTATGCCCAGTACATGACCTTATGGGACTTTCCTACTTGGCAGTACATCTACGTATTAGTCATCGCTA
TTACCATGGTGATGCGGTTTTGGCAGTACATCAATGGGCGTGGATAGCGGTTTGACTCACGGGGATTTCC
AAGTCTCCACCCCATTGACGTCAATGGGAGTTTGTTTTGGCACCAAAATCAACGGGACTTTCCAAAATGT
CGTAACAACTCCGCCCCATTGACGCAAATGGGCGGTAGGCGTGTACGGTGGGAGGTCTATATAAGCAGAG
CTCTCTGGCTAACTAGAGAACCCACTGCTTACTGGCTTATCGAAATTAATACGACTCACTATAGGGAGAC
CCAAGCTAGCTTGGTACCACGCGTACCATGGATATCTATCCATATGACGTTCCAGATTATGCTGCTCAGA
TCGATAAGCTT
[462 nt withheld, positions 4829-5290]
TAATCTAGAGGGCCCTATTCTATAGTGTCACCTAAATGCTAGAGCTCGCTGATCAGCCTCGACTGTGCCT
TCTAGTTGCCAGCCATCTGTTGTTTGCCCCTCCCCCGTGCCTTCCTTGACCCTGGAAGGTGCCACTCCCA
CTGTCCTTTCCTAATAAAATGAGGAAATTGCATCGCATTGTCTGAGTAGGTGTCATTCTATTCTGGGGGG
TGGGGTGGGGCAGGACAGCAAGGGGGAGGATTGGGAAGACAATAGCAGGCATGCTGGGGATGCGGTGGGC
TCTATGGCTTCTGAGGCGGAAAGAACCAGCTGGGGCTCTAGGGGGTATCCCC
[124 nt withheld, positions 5623-5746]
C
[91 nt withheld, positions 5748-5838]
A
[49 nt withheld, positions 5840-5888]
CCTTTGA
