>Addgene plasmid #27561 | pcDNA-HA-UBE2L3 | addgene partial sequence | sequence record 36441 | CMV-F 5'-CGCAAATGGGCGGTAGGCGTG-3'
GCGAGCTCTCTGGCTACTAGAGAACCCACTGCTTACTGGCTTATCGAAATTAATACGACTCACTATAGGG
AGACCCAAGCTAGCTTGGTACCACGCGTACCATGGATATCTATCCATATGACGTTCCAGATTATGCTGCT
CAGATCGATAAGCTT
[462 nt withheld, positions 156-617]
TAATCTAGAGGGCCCTATTCTATAGTGTCACCTAAATGCTAGAGCTCGCTGATCAGCCTCGACTGTGCCT
TCTAGTTGCCAGCCATCTGTTGTTTGCCCCTCCCCCGTGCCTTCCTTGACCCTGGAAGGTGCCACTCCCA
CTGTCCTTTCCTAATAAAATGAGGAAATTGCATCGCATTGTCTGAGTAGGTGTCATTCTATTCTGGGGGG
GTGGGGTGGGGCAGGACAGCAAGGGGGAGGATTGGGAAGACAATAGCAGGCATGCTGGGGAATGCGGTGG
GCTCTATGGCTTCTGAGGCGGAA
